>Addgene plasmid #100916 | relA+_NS1 | addgene full sequence | sequence record 196976 | Addgene NGS Result
CCCCGACACCCGCCAACACCCGCTGACGCGCCCTGACGGGCTTGTCTGCTCCCGGCATCCGCTTACAGAC
AAGCTGTGACCGTCTCCGGGAGCTGCATGTGTCAGAGGTTTTCACCGTCATCACCGAAACGCGCGAGGCA
GGATCGATCCGGCAGCCGGCGGAGCGCTGCTTTCTTGGCAAGCGGTCGCCAGCCCCAACGCCAGGGCTGC
CAGCCCGAAACAGCGGGGCAAGGCAGCTTGGAAGGGCGATCGCAGCACGGGCATGGCAATGTCTCTCTGA
AGGAATGCAGACCTTATTCGTACAGCCAGGGTTGAATCGTGGGGGTCCAATCACTTAGCTCTGCTGGGCT
AAACCAGAGAGCAATTTCCTGTTGTGCTGTTTCGATTGCATCCGAGCCATGGATGATGTTGCGGCCAATA
TTGACACCAAAATCACCACGGATGGTGCCCGGTTCTGCCGTCAGCGGATTGGTAGCGCCGATCAACTTGC
GAGCAGCCGCCACAACGCCTTCGCCTTCCAAGACGATCGCCACGATCGGCCCAGAGGTGATGAACTCGAC
GAGGCCATTGAAGAAGGGGCGCTCGCGGTGGACAGCATAGTGCTGTTCGGCCAGCTCGCGACTGGGCTTC
AGCTGCTTTAGGCCCACCAGTTTGAAGCCTTTTTGCTCAAAGCGGCCGATGATCGTACCGACCAAACCCC
GCTGAACGCCATCGGGCTTGATGGCAATAAATGTGCGTTCCACAGACATCTAGATAGTCCTCAAGACGAG
GCAAGCATTGAGCTTGCCTTCCTATGGTTCGGGATCACTGGGATTCTTGACAAGCGATCGCGGTCACATC
GCTATCTCTTAGGACTTCGCAGCGGGCGAGTCGGATTGACCCGGTAGGGATTTCGCCAGATCAATGCCCG
TGGTTTGTTTCAGCTTCTCCAGCAAGCTAGCGATTTGGGTAGCGCTGCCTTCCCCTTCGCCAATCACAGT
GATCGACTCCACGTCGATATCTGGCACGGTGCCTGAAAGCGTGACGAGCAGGGACTCGACCTGCTCCAGA
AGCTCGAAATTCGAGCTCGACTGCACGGTGCACCAATGCTTCTGGCGTCAGGCAGCCATCGGAAGCTGTG
GTATGGCTGTGCAGGTCGTAAATCACTGCATAATTCGTGTCGCTCAAGGCGCACTCCCGTTCTGGATAAT
GTTTTTTGCGCCGACATCATAACGGTTCTGGCAAATATTCTGAAATGAGCTGTTGACAATTAATCATCCG
GCTCGTATAATGTGTGGAATTGTGAGCGGATAACAATTTCATACGCTCACAATTGGTACCGGTGATACCA
GCATCGTCTTGATGCCCTTGGCAGCACCCTGCTAAGGAGGCAACAAGATGGTTGCGGTAAGAAGTGCACA
TATCAATAAGGCTGGTGAATTTGATCCGGAAAAATGGATCGCAAGTCTGGGTATTACCAGCCAGAAGTCG
TGTGAGTGCTTAGCCGAAACCTGGGCGTATTGTCTGCAACAGACGCAGGGGCATCCGGATGCCAGTCTGT
TATTGTGGCGTGGTGTTGAGATGGTGGAGATCCTCTCGACATTAAGTATGGACATTGACACGCTGCGGGC
GGCGCTGCTTTTCCCTCTGGCGGATGCCAACGTAGTCAGCGAAGATGTGCTGCGTGAGAGCGTCGGTAAG
TCGGTCGTTAACCTTATTCACGGCGTGCGTGATATGGCGGCGATCCGCCAGCTGAAAGCGACGCACACTG
ATTCTGTTTCCTCCGAACAGGTCGATAACGTTCGCCGGATGTTATTGGCGATGGTCGATGATTTTCGCTG
CGTAGTCATCAAACTGGCGGAGCGTATTGCTCATCTGCGCGAAGTAAAAGATGCGCCGGAAGATGAACGT
GTACTGGCGGCAAAAGAGTGTACCAACATCTACGCACCGCTGGCTAACCGTCTCGGAATCGGACAACTGA
AATGGGAACTGGAAGATTACTGCTTCCGTTACCTCCATCCAACCGAATACAAACGAATTGCCAAACTGCT
GCATGAACGGCGTCTCGACCGCGAACACTACATCGAAGAGTTCGTTGGTCATCTGCGCGCTGAGATGAAA
GCTGAAGGCGTTAAAGCGGAAGTGTATGGTCGTCCGAAACACATCTACAGCATCTGGCGTAAAATGCAGA
AAAAGAACCTCGCCTTTGATGAGCTGTTTGATGTGCGTGCGGTACGTATTGTCGCCGAGCGTTTACAGGA
TTGCTATGCCGCACTGGGGATAGTGCACACTCACTATCGCCACCTGCCGGATGAGTTTGACGATTACGTC
GCTAACCCGAAACCAAACGGTTATCAGTCTATTCATACCGTGGTTCTGGGGCCGGGTGGAAAAACCGTTG
AGATCCAAATCCGCACCAAACAGATGCATGAAGATGCAGAGTTGGGTGTTGCTGCGCACTGGAAATATAA
AGAGGGCGCGGCTGCTGGCGGCGCACGTTCGGGACATGAAGACCGGATTGCCTGGCTGCGTAAACTGATT
GCGTGGCAGGAAGAGATGGCTGATTCCGGCGAAATGCTCGACGAAGTACGTAGTCAGGTCTTTGACGACC
GGGTGTACGTCTTTACGCCGAAAGGTGATGTCGTTGATTTGCCTGCGGGATCAACGCCGCTGGACTTCGC
TTACCACATCCACAGTGATGTCGGACACCGCTGCATCGGGGCAAAAATTGGCGGGCGCATTGTGCCGTTC
ACCTACCAGCTGGGCAGCGGCAGCGATTACAAAGATGATGATGATAAATAGTGCATGCCTGCAGGTCGAC
TCTAGAGCTTTATGCTTGTAAACCGTTTTGTGAAAAAATTTTTAAAATAAAAAAGGGGACCTCTAGGGTC
CCCAATTAATTAGTAATATAATCTATTAAAGGTCATTCAAAAGGTCATCCACCGGATCAATTCCCCTGCT
CGCGCAGGCTGGGTGCCAAGCTCTCGGGTAACATCAAGGCCCGATCCTTGGAGCCCTTGCCCTCCCGCAC
GATGATCGT
[255 nt withheld, positions 3020-3274]
CGTGGAGACCGAAACCTTGCGCTCGTTCGCCAGCCAGGACAGAAATGCCTCGACTTCGCTGCTGCCCAAG
GTTGCCGGGTGACGCACACCGTGGAAACGGATGAAGGCACGAACCCAGTGGACATAAGCCTGTTCGGTTC
GTAAGCTGTAATGCAAGTAGCGTATGCGCTCACGCAACTGGTCCAGAACCTTGACCGAACGCAGCGGTGG
TAACGGCGCAGTGGCGGTTTTCATGGCTTGTTATGACTGTTTTTTTGGGGTACAGTCTATGCCTCGGGCA
TCCAAGCAGCAAGCGCGTTACGCCGTGGGTCGATGTTTGATGTTATGGAGCAGCAACGATGTTACGCAGC
AGGGCAGTCGCCCTAAAACAAAGTTAAACATCATGAGGGAAGCGGTGATCGCCGAAGTATCGACTCAACT
ATCAGAGGTAGTTGGCGTCATCGAGCGCCATCTCGAACCGACGTTGCTGGCCGTACATTTGTACGGCTCC
GCAGTGGATGGCGGCCTGAAGCCACACAGTGATATTGATTTGCTGGTTACGGTGACCGTAAGGCTTGATG
AAACAACGCGGCGAGCTTTGATCAACGACCTTTTGGAAACTTCGGCTTCCCCTGGAGAGAGCGAGATTCT
CCGCGCTGTAGAAGTCACCATTGTTGTGCACGACGACATCATTCCGTGGCGTTATCCAGCTAAGCGCGAA
CTGCAATTTGGAGAATGGCAGCGCAATGACATTCTTGCAGGTATCTTCGAGCCAGCCACGATCGACATTG
ATCTGGCTATCTTGCTGACAAAAGCAAGAGAACATAGCGTTGCCTTGGTAGGTCCAGCGGCGGAGGAACT
CTTTGATCCGGTTCCTGAACAGGATCTATTTGAGGCGCTAAATGAAACCTTAACGCTATGGAACTCGCCG
CCCGACTGGGCTGGCGATGAGCGAAATGTAGTGCTTACGTTGTCCCGCATTTGGTACAGCGCAGTAACCG
GCAAAATCGCGCCGAAGGATGTCGCTGCCGACTGGGCAATGGAGCGCCTGCCGGCCCAGTATCAGCCCGT
CATACTTGAAGCTAGACAGGCTTATCTTGGACAAGAAGAAGATCGCTTGGCCTCGCGCGCAGATCAGTTG
GAAGAATTTGTCCACTACGTGAAAGGCGAGATCACCAAGGTAGTCGGCAAATAATGTCTAACAATTCGTT
CAAGCCGACGCCGCTTCGCGGCGCGGCTTAACTCAAGCGTTAGATGCACTAAGCACATAATTGCTCACAG
CCAAACTATCAGGTCAAGTCTGCTTTTATTATTTTTAAGCGTGCATAATAAGCCCTACACAAATTGGGAG
ATATATCATGAAAGGCTGGCTTTTTCTTGTTATCGCAATAGTTGGCGAAGTAATCGCAACATCCGCATTA
AAATCTAGCGAGGGCTTTACTAAGCTGATCCGGTGGATGACCTTTTGAATGACCTTTAATAGATTATATT
ACTAATTAATTGGGGACCCTAGAGGTCCCCTTTTTTATTTTAAAAATTTTTTCACAAAACGGTTTACAAG
CATACTAGAGGATCGGCGGCCGCGGATCCCCGGGTACCGAGCTCGAATTTCGAGCTTCTGGAGCAGGAAG
ATGTCGCGGGCATTAGCACCAGCGGTCTGCCAAGCCTCCGCCAGCCGTTGGGTCCCTTCCGCTTGAGCTT
TTCCATCTTCGACGATACGGGCGGCGGCCCCCCGCGCTTCCGCGATCGCCCGTTTACAAGCTGCCTCAGC
TGGGGCGATCACATCGGCTTGAAGTTGCTGCTGCACCTGTTTGATCCGCTCCTGCTGCACAGGGAGTTCT
GCTTGGCTACGAGCGACTTCGGTAGCAATGTCCGCTTCAGCTTCGGCCACCACCGCTTCGCGCCGCGTCA
ACGCATCCTGAATCCGGCGCTCGGCCTCGGCTTGGGCGATCGCTACATCGCGATCGATCCGACGCAGGGC
CGTGATCTTGTCATTTTCGGCCGTTTGGATCGCAGAGGCAGCCTGGGCATCGGCTTCAGCAATTCGGGCA
TCTCGCTGCAGATCAGCCCGCTGCTTGCGTCCACTAGCCGAGAGATAACCGACCTCATCGGAAATGTTCT
GGACTTGCAGCGTATCGAGGACTAGACCCAGCTGCTCAAGGTCATCCTCCGCCTCTTCCAGCAGACTTTT
GGCAAAGGCAATTTTGTCCTCGTTGATCTGCTCCGGCGTGAGGCTGGCTAAAACACCACGCAAGTTGCCT
TCGAGGGTCTCCTTGGCAATTTGCTCGATTTCCTTACGGTTTTTGCCAAGCAGCCGCTCGATCGCGTTGT
GGATGGTCGGTTCTTCCCCAGCAATCTTGATATTGGCAACGCCTTCAACAGTCAGGGGAATGCCGCCCTT
GGAGAAGGCATTGGAAACGCGCAACTCAATGATCATGTTGGTCAGATCCATGCGGAGCGCTTTTTCCAGC
AGAGGTACCCGCAGGCTGCTGCCGCCCTTGACCAAGCGATAGCCAACTCGGCGGCCATCACTACTGCGGC
GACTACTGCCAGCAAAGATCAAAATTTCACTGGGTTGGCAGATGTAGTAGAGATTGCGCAGGACTAAGCT
GCCAGCCCCGGCGACTCACCAGTCACAGAAAAGCATCTTACGGATGGCATGACAGTAAGAGAATTATGCA
GTGCTGCCATAACCATGAGTGATAACACTGCGGCCAACTTACTTCTGACAACGATCGGAGGACCGAAGGA
GCTAACCGCTTTTTTGCACAACATGGGGGATCATGTAACTCGCCTTGATCGTTGGGAACCGGAGCTGAAT
GAAGCCATACCAAACGACGAGCGTGACACCACGATGCCTGCAGCAATGGCAACAACGTTGCGCAAACTAT
TAACTGGCGAACTACTTACTCTAGCTTCCCGGCAACAATTAATAGACTGGATGGAGGCGGATAAAGTTGC
AGGACCACTTCTGCGCTCGGCCCTTCCGGCTGGCTGGTTTATTGCTGATAAATCTGGAGCCGGTGAGCGT
GGGTCTCGCGGTATCATTGCAGCACTGGGGCCAGATGGTAAGCCCTCCCGTATCGTAGTTATCTACACGA
CGGGGAGTCAGGCAACTATGGATGAACGAAATAGACAGATCGCTGAGATAGGTGCCTCACTGATTAAGCA
TTGGTAACTGTCAGACCAAGTTTACTCATATATACTTTAGATTGATTTAAAACTTCATTTTTAATTTAAA
AGGATCTAGGTGAAGATCCTTTTTGATAATCTCATGACCAAAATCCCTTAACGTGAGTTTTCGTTCCACT
GAGCGTCAGACCCCGTAGAAAAGATCAAAGGATCTTCTTGAGATCCTTTTTTTCTGCGCGTAATCTGCTG
CTTGCAAACAAAAAAACCACCGCTACCAGCGGTGGTTTGTTTGCCGGATCAAGAGCTACCAACTCTTTTT
CCGAAGGTAACTGGCTTCAGCAGAGCGCAGATACCAAATACTGTCCTTCTAGTGTAGCCGTAGTTAGGCC
ACCACTTCAAGAACTCTGTAGCACCGCCTACATACCTCGCTCTGCTAATCCTGTTACCAGTGGCTGCTGC
CAGTGGCGATAAGTCGTGTCTTACCGGGTTGGACTCAAGACGATAGTTACCGGATAAGGCGCAGCGGTCG
GGCTGAACGGGGGGTTCGTGCACACAGCCCAGCTTGGAGCGAACGACCTACACCGAACTGAGATACCTAC
AGCGTGAGCTATGAGAAAGCGCCACGCTTCCCGAAGGGAGAAAGGCGGACAGGTATCCGGTAAGCGGCAG
GGTCGGAACAGGAGAGCGCACGAGGGAGCTTCCAGGGGGAAACGCCTGGTATCTTTATAGTCCTGTCGGG
TTTCGCCACCTCTGACTTGAGCGTCGATTTTTGTGATGCTCGTCAGGGGGGCGGAGCCTATGGAAAAACG
CCAGCAACGCGGCCTTTTTACGGTTCCTGGCCTTTTGCTGGCCTTTTGCTCACATGTTCTTTCCTGCGTT
ATCCCCTGATTCTGTGGATAACCGTATTACCGCCTTTGAGTGAGCTGATACCGCTCGCCGCAGCCGAACG
ACCGAGCGCAGCGAGTCAGTGAGCGAGGAAGCGGAAGAGCGCCTGATGCGGTATTTTCTCCTTACGCATC
TGTGCGGTATTTCACACCGCATATGGTGCACTCTCAGTACAATCTGCTCTGATGCCGCATAGTTAAGCCA
GTATACACTCCGCTATCGCTACGTGACTGGGTCATGGCTGCG
Features (pLannotate 1.2.2; 16 found; start..end, strand, type, name):
    102..141     -  CDS            rop (fragment): Rop protein, which maintains plasmids at low copy number; rop
    297..740     -  CDS            ndkC-1: NDKC_DICDI - Also known as gip17, ndkB. Experimental evidence at protein level: Swiss-Prot protein existence level 1. Major role in the synthesis of nucleoside triphosphates other than ATP. From Dictyostelium discoideum (Slime mold).
   1063..1167    -  CDS            yciV (fragment): RNAAM_ECOLI - Also known as trpH From Escherichia coli (strain K12).
   1243..1272    +  promoter       trc promoter: strong E. coli promoter; hybrid between the trp and lac UV5 promoters
   1280..1296    +  protein_bind   lac operator: The lac repressor binds to the lac operator to inhibit transcription in E. coli. This inhibition can be relieved by adding lactose or isopropyl-β-D-thiogalactopyranoside (IPTG). lac repressor encoded by lacI
   1378..2751    +  CDS            relA (fragment): RELA_ECOLI - Experimental evidence at protein level: Swiss-Prot protein existence level 1. In eubacteria ppGpp (guanosine 3'-diphosphate 5'-diphosphate) is a mediator of the stringent response which coordinates a variety of cellular activities in response to changes in nutritional abundance. This enzyme catalyzes the formation of pppGpp which is then hydrolyzed to form ppGpp. The second messengers ppGpp and c-di-GMP together control biofilm formation in response to translational stress; ppGpp represses biofilm formation while c-di-GMP induces it. ppGpp activates transcription of CsrA-antagonis
   2755..2777    +  CDS            2xFLAG (fragment): two tandem FLAG® epitope tags
   2782..2807    -  misc_feature   MCS (fragment): pUC18/19 multiple cloning site
   2936..3508    -  CDS            int (fragment) (sequence partly withheld): INT2_ECOLX - Protein inferred from homology: Swiss-Prot protein existence level 3. Putative integrase believed to be involved in the insertion of antibiotic resistance genes into plasmids and transposons. From Escherichia coli.
   3594..3650    +  CDS            GmR (fragment): gentamycin acetyltransferase; aacC1; confers resistance to gentamycin
   3657..4448    +  CDS            SmR: aminoglycoside adenylyltransferase (Murphy, 1985); aadA; confers resistance to spectinomycin and streptomycin
   4612..4701    +  CDS            qacE (fragment): QACE_ECOLX - Protein inferred from homology: Swiss-Prot protein existence level 3. Multidrug exporter. Is implicated for the resistance to bacteriocidal quaternary ammonium compounds. From Escherichia coli.
   4838..4863    -  misc_feature   MCS (fragment): pUC18/19 multiple cloning site
   5878..6430    +  CDS            bla(M) (fragment): β-lactamase lacking the signal sequence; bla(M); allows cytosolic expression of β-lactamase
   6602..7190    +  rep_origin     ori: high-copy-number ColE1/pMB1/pBR322/pUC origin of replication
   7376..7516    -  misc_feature   bom: basis of mobility region from pBR322
