[The description below was written by a language model from this plasmid's Addgene catalogue record and pLannotate feature annotations shown in this document.]
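Description:
relA+_NS1 is a cyanobacterial integration vector built on the pAM1303 backbone, designed to place an E. coli relA fragment at neutral site 1 (NS1) of the Synechococcus elongatus PCC 7942 chromosome. It is propagated in E. coli through a ColE1/pMB1-type origin, with pBR322-derived bom and a remnant of rop also detected, and it is selected with spectinomycin and streptomycin through an aadA (SmR) adenylyltransferase gene. The aadA gene is flanked by fragments of an integron integrase, a gentamicin acetyltransferase and qacE, which look like remnants of the integron-derived resistance cassette rather than functional genes. A partial β-lactamase annotation is also present, but ampicillin is not listed as a selection. The automated annotation does not label the NS1 homology arms. Unannotated stretches and some unlikely hits, such as a nucleoside diphosphate kinase match, probably correspond to the S. elongatus flanking sequence that directs homologous recombination, although the record does not confirm this.

The payload is a roughly 1.4 kb portion of relA, which encodes the (p)ppGpp synthetase of the stringent response. It is fused at its C terminus to a FLAG epitope (annotated as a partial 2xFLAG) for detection. The catalogue describes the insert only as a RelA fragment and does not specify its boundaries. Expression is driven by the hybrid trc promoter followed by a lac operator, an arrangement that normally gives lac repressor-controlled, IPTG-inducible transcription, though no lacI gene appears in the feature table. After integration with the adjacent spectinomycin/streptomycin marker, the cassette allows ectopic production of a ppGpp-synthesising enzyme in S. elongatus. The associated work used this to examine how ppGpp shapes global gene expression in light and darkness.
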