Addgene plasmid #100916: relA+_NS1
Purpose: expresses E.coli relA+ from the NS1 site in the S. elongatus PCC7942 genome
Depositing lab: Erin O'Shea. Depositing organization: Harvard University. Publication: ppGpp Controls Global Gene Expression in Light and in Darkness in S. elongatus. Puszynska AM, O'Shea EK. Cell Rep. 2017 Dec 12;21(11):3155-3165. doi: 10.1016/j.celrep.2017.11.067. PubMed 29241543.
Backbone
  Vector backbone: pAM1303
  Backbone size w/o insert (bp): 5700
  Total vector size (bp): 7400
  Vector type: Cyanobacteria cloning vector
Growth in bacteria
  Bacterial resistance: Spectinomycin and Streptomycin, 50 & 50 μg/mL
  Growth temperature: 37°C
  Growth strain: DH5alpha
  Copy number: Unknown
Gene/Insert
  Gene/Insert name: RelA fragment from E.coli
  Species: E. coli
  Insert size (bp): 1700
  Tag / fusion protein: FLAG (C terminal on insert)
  Cloning method: Gibson Cloning
  Sequencing primers: 5′ -; 3′ -
Terms and licenses: Academic/Nonprofit Terms; Industry Terms: Not Available to Industry
How to cite: relA+_NS1 was a gift from Erin O'Shea (Addgene plasmid # 100916 ; http://n2t.net/addgene:100916 ; RRID:Addgene_100916)
