>Addgene plasmid #100916 | relA+_NS1 | depositor partial sequence | sequence record 192641 | relA+_NS1 sequence 1743 bps
CCTGCTCCAGAAGCTCGAAAATTCGAGCTCGACTGCACGGTGCACCAATGCTTCTGGCGTCAGGCAGCCA
TCGGAAGCTGTGGTATGGCTGTGCAGGTCGTAAATCACTGCATAATTCGTGTCGCTCAAGGCGCACTCCC
GTTCTGGATAATGTTTTTTGCGCCGACATCATAACGGTTCTGGCAAATATTCTGAAATGAGCTGTTGACA
ATTAATCATCCGGCTCGTATAATGTGTGGAATTGTGAGCGGATAACAATTTCATACGCTCACAATTGGTA
CCGGTGATACCAGCATCGTCTTGATGCCCTTGGCAGCACCCTGCTAAGGAGGCAACAAGATGGTTGCGGT
AAGAAGTGCACATATCAATAAGGCTGGTGAATTTGATCCGGAAAAATGGATCGCAAGTCTGGGTATTACC
AGCCAGAAGTCGTGTGAGTGCTTAGCCGAAACCTGGGCGTATTGTCTGCAACAGACGCAGGGGCATCCGG
ATGCCAGTCTGTTATTGTGGCGTGGTGTTGAGATGGTGGAGATCCTCTCGACATTAAGTATGGACATTGA
CACGCTGCGGGCGGCGCTGCTTTTCCCTCTGGCGGATGCCAACGTAGTCAGCGAAGATGTGCTGCGTGAG
AGCGTCGGTAAGTCGGTCGTTAACCTTATTCACGGCGTGCGTGATATGGCGGCGATCCGCCAGCTGAAAG
CGACGCACACTGATTCTGTTTCCTCCGAACAGGTCGATAACGTTCGCCGGATGTTATTGGCGATGGTCGA
TGATTTTCGCTGCGTAGTCATCAAACTGGCGGAGCGTATTGCTCATCTGCGCGAAGTAAAAGATGCGCCG
GAAGATGAACGTGTACTGGCGGCAAAAGAGTGTACCAACATCTACGCACCGCTGGCTAACCGTCTCGGAA
TCGGACAACTGAAATGGGAACTGGAAGATTACTGCTTCCGTTACCTCCATCCAACCGAATACAAACGAAT
TGCCAAACTGCTGCATGAACGGCGTCTCGACCGCGAACACTACATCGAAGAGTTCGTTGGTCATCTGCGC
GCTGAGATGAAAGCTGAAGGCGTTAAAGCGGAAGTGTATGGTCGTCCGAAACACATCTACAGCATCTGGC
GTAAAATGCAGAAAAAGAACCTCGCCTTTGATGAGCTGTTTGATGTGCGTGCGGTACGTATTGTCGCCGA
GCGTTTACAGGATTGCTATGCCGCACTGGGGATAGTGCACACTCACTATCGCCACCTGCCGGATGAGTTT
GACGATTACGTCGCTAACCCGAAACCAAACGGTTATCAGTCTATTCATACCGTGGTTCTGGGGCCGGGTG
GAAAAACCGTTGAGATCCAAATCCGCACCAAACAGATGCATGAAGATGCAGAGTTGGGTGTTGCTGCGCA
CTGGAAATATAAAGAGGGCGCGGCTGCTGGCGGCGCACGTTCGGGACATGAAGACCGGATTGCCTGGCTG
CGTAAACTGATTGCGTGGCAGGAAGAGATGGCTGATTCCGGCGAAATGCTCGACGAAGTACGTAGTCAGG
TCTTTGACGACCGGGTGTACGTCTTTACGCCGAAAGGTGATGTCGTTGATTTGCCTGCGGGATCAACGCC
GCTGGACTTCGCTTACCACATCCACAGTGATGTCGGACACCGCTGCATCGGGGCAAAAATTGGCGGGCGC
ATTGTGCCGTTCACCTACCAGCTGGGCAGCGGCAGCGATTACAAAGATGATGATGATAAATAG
